>Addgene plasmid #20054 | pSB305-K3L-vac-HA | depositor partial sequence | sequence record 9450 | Author sequence
ATGTACCCATACGACGTTCCAGACTACGCTATGCTTGCATTTTGTTATTCGTTGCCCAATGCGGGCGATG
TAATAAAGGGCAGAGTATACGAGAAGGATTATGCTCTATACATTTATCTTTTTGACTATCCTCACTCTGA
AGCTATCTTGGCAGAGAGTGTTAAGATGCATATGGATAGATATGTTGAATATAGGGATAAACTGGTAGGG
AAAACTGTAAAAGTTAAAGTGATTAGAGTTGATTATACAAAAGGATATATAGATGTCAATTACAAAAGGA
TGTGTAGACATCAATAA
