>Addgene plasmid #20054 | pSB305-K3L-vac-HA | addgene partial sequence | sequence record 25781 | 20054 with M13F
AAAAGCTGGTACCTTATATTGAATTTTCAAAAATTCTTNCNNNNNTTTTGGATGGACGCAAAGAAGTTTA
ATAATCATATTACATGGCATTACCACCATATACATATCCATATACATATCCATATCTAATCTTACTTATA
TGTTGTGGAAATGTAAAGAGCCCCATTATCTTAGCCTAAAAAAACCTTCTCTTTGGAACTTTCAGTAATA
CGCTTAACTGCTCATTGCTATATTGAAGTACGGATTAGAAGCCGCCGAGCGGGTGACAGCCCTCCGAAGG
AAGACTCTCCTCCGTGCGTCCTCGTCTTCACCGGTCGCGTTCCTGAAACGCAGATGTGCCTCGCGCCGCA
CTGCTCCGAACAATAAAGATTCTACAATACTAGCTTTTATGGTTATGAAGAGGAAAAATTGGCAGTAACC
TGGCCCCACAAACCTTCAAATGAACGAATCAAATTAACAACCATAGGATGATAATGCGATTAGTTTTTTA
GCCTTATTTCTGGGGTAATTAATCAGCGAAGCGATGATTTTTGATCTATTAACAGATATATAAATGCAAA
AACTGCATAACCACTTTAACTAATACTTTCAACATTTTCGGTTTGTATTACTTCTTATTCAAATGTAATA
AAAGTATCAACAAAAAATTGTTAATATACCTCTATACTTTAACGTCAAGGAGAAAAAACTATACTCGAGA
TGTACCCATACGACGTTCCAGACTACGCTATGCTTGCATTTTGTTATTCGTTGCCCNATGCGGGCNATGT
AATAAA
