[The description below was written by a language model from this plasmid's Addgene catalogue record.]
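Description:
pSB305-K3L-vac-HA is a yeast expression plasmid built on the pSB305 backbone (about 5.5 kb without insert). It is a shuttle vector. In bacteria it is maintained as a high-copy plasmid under ampicillin selection, and in yeast it is selected through the LEU2 auxotrophic marker, which restores leucine prototrophy in leu2 host strains. The record does not state the yeast promoter that drives the insert. It also does not say whether the plasmid replicates episomally or integrates into the yeast genome, and no feature table is available to settle either point.

The payload is a 297 bp insert encoding K3L from vaccinia virus (Copenhagen strain), cloned between XhoI and NotI sites that were both preserved, so the cassette can be excised or swapped. An HA epitope tag is fused at the N terminus of K3L, which allows the protein to be detected by immunoblotting or similar antibody-based methods. K3L is generally known as a poxvirus antagonist of the host antiviral kinase PKR. It mimics the PKR substrate eIF2α and acts as a pseudosubstrate inhibitor, blocking the translational shutoff that PKR would otherwise impose.

The associated publication concerns PKR evolution and how it defeats viral mimicry. This suggests the construct was used to express K3L in yeast alongside PKR, to test whether the viral protein can counteract kinase activity. The record itself does not describe the assay.
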