Addgene plasmid #20054: pSB305-K3L-vac-HA
Depositing lab: Harmit Malik. Depositing organization: Fred Hutchinson Cancer Center. Publication: Protein kinase R reveals an evolutionary model for defeating viral mimicry. Elde NC, Child SJ, Geballe AP, Malik HS. Nature. 2009 Jan 22;457(7228):485-9. doi: 10.1038/nature07529. Epub 2008 Nov 30. PubMed 19043403.
Backbone
  Vector backbone: pSB305
  Backbone size w/o insert (bp): 5500
  Vector type: Yeast Expression
  Selectable markers: LEU2
Growth in bacteria
  Bacterial resistance: Ampicillin, 100 μg/mL
  Growth temperature: 37°C
  Growth strain: DH5alpha
  Copy number: High Copy
Gene/Insert
  Gene/Insert name: K3L
  Species: Vaccinia virus (copenhagen strain)
  Insert size (bp): 297
  Tag / fusion protein: HA (N terminal on insert)
  Cloning method: Restriction Enzyme; 5′ cloning site XhoI (not destroyed); 3′ cloning site NotI (not destroyed)
  Sequencing primers: 5′ n/a; 3′ M13F
Terms and licenses: Academic/Nonprofit Terms; Industry Terms: Not Available to Industry
How to cite: pSB305-K3L-vac-HA was a gift from Harmit Malik (Addgene plasmid # 20054 ; http://n2t.net/addgene:20054 ; RRID:Addgene_20054)
